>Addgene plasmid #172534 | pDestTol2CG2--3.5ubb:plin2-tdtomato | depositor full sequence | sequence record 334849 | pDestTol2CG2--3.5ubb:plin2-tdtomato sequence 12719 bps
CCACCTAAATTGTAAGCGTTAATATTTTGTTAAAATTCGCGTTAAATTTTTGTTAAATCAGCTCATTTTT
TAACCAATAGGCCGAAATCGGCAAAATCCCTTATAAATCAAAAGAATAGACCGAGATAGGGT
[37 nt withheld, positions 133-169]
AAAGAACGTGGACTCCAACGTCAAAGG
[49 nt withheld, positions 197-245]
T
[90 nt withheld, positions 247-336]
GCTGGCTAAGAACTCATCAGCCTCCCCGGTCCATCTACCCACGTACCAATGCACCAATTGGCCACAATGA
CGGCTACTACATGGTGCCATTCCTTCCTCTTTATAGGAATGGAGACTACCTCCTGTCCAACAAGGCTCTT
GGATACGAGTACGCCTACCTGTTGGACCCAGGTCATTGCACAACACCAGAAATGCCCTCTGATCTGCAAA
AGACGTGAATATCTGTTCAGACACCCATATCCACTCTGTTCCACACAGGTCAGAGGTTTGTCCAGGAGTT
CTTGACAGAGGTGTAAAAAGTACTCAAAAATTTTACTCAAGTGAAAGTACAAGTACTTAGGGAAAATTTT
ACTCAATTAAAAGTAAAAGTATCTGGCTAGAATCTTACTTGAGTAAAAGTAAAAAAGTACTCCATTAAAA
TTGTACTTGAGTATTAAGGAAGTAAAAGTAAAAGCAAGAAAGAAAACTAGAGATTCTTGTTTAAGCTTTT
AATCTCAAAAAACATTAAATGAAATGCATACAAGGTTTTATCCTGCTTTAGAACTGTTTGTATTTAATTA
TCAAACTATAAGACAGACAATCTAATGCCAGTACACGCTACTCAAAGTTGTAAAACCTCAGATTTAACTT
CAGTAGAAGCTGATTCTCAAAATTGTTAGTGTCAAGCCTAGCTCTTTTGGGGCTGAAAAGCAATCCTGCA
GTGCTGAAAAGCCTCTCACAGGCAGCCGATGCGGGAAGAGGTGTATTAGTCTTGATAGAGAGGCTGCAAA
TAGCAGGAAACGTGAGCAGAGACTCCCTGGTGTCTGAAACACAGGCCAGATGGGCCCTCGAGCAGGAAAC
AGCTATGACCATGATTACGCCAAGCTATCAACTTTGTATAGAAAAGTTGGCTCCGAATTCGCCCTTAAAA
CTCGAGACCAGCAAAGTTCTAGAATTTGTCGAAACATTTATGTTATATATTTCCTGAAAAAAATTCTGAG
TAAGTTCTTAAGTGTTATTGCCAGCAACATAAACAACAGACGGCAAAATGAATAAATGATAACAAAGCAG
TAGGCTTAAATAAACCTAATTTTTATAGGCTGTTCTCTACAACCCTCAAACAGTGATTAGTTTTGTACTT
ATAAACTTGCCCTTTCATTCATATTTCAAGAAAATTGGTTCAGAAGATCTGGATATTCTAGCAGTTGTTC
AAGCTCATGGAGGGATCAGTGACCTGATTCCACAATGACTAGGCCTAATCCAGAAATTAGATGACTGTCA
ACATAAAAAGGCACAGCACTCACTAGCTGCCCTATATATTTTATTATATTTTACATATATTATTTTATTT
ATTTAGCTCTGAGTGCTGTACTTTCTGGTTAAAGAAAACTGCTTACAACAGCTAACCTGTACTACCTCAG
GCTCAGGGAATTTGGAACAGGTTTGTCTGGTTTGTTTCTTTAACCATGCATGCTTGTTTTCAACTATGGC
AACACAGTCACATGGGACATTACAGAAATGATTTGTCGATGACATGCGACTTTTCTTTAATAAAGCGCAA
AGATCCCAAAAAGCAAACTTTTAACAAAAATCATATAATTATATTTTCAATCCAGCTTTGTAGCAACTTT
GTGCTGCTGTTCACTCAGCAACAGATAGTCAGTATAAGGTCAGTGTGTCTCAAAGCAGTGCCATCTGTTT
CACACATTGCGTTCTATATATAAGTGTGCTGGTTGACACGACACTGTATAAGGCCTAGGCTAAAACACAA
ACAATGTAGAATGACACTGTGTTTTTTTTGTAAACAAATGTTGTTTTTGGTTAAACATCTTTGTGAAAAC
ATCCTCCTGTCATGTATTTGCTATATTCAAATGTTAAACCCGTGCAGAATAGAACATATACAAAAAAAAA
CAACACAACACATTTTTAAACATTATTAAATATCAAGTATTGCTGGCAGTTCTGTTTCTGTTTTACAGTA
CCCTTTGCCACAGTTCTCCGCTTTTCCTGGTCCAGATTCCACAAGTCTGATTCACCAATAGCAAAGCGAA
TAAACAACCAAAGCAGCCAATCACTGCTTGTAGACTGTCCTGCGAGACCGGCCCATTCCAGCACATTCTG
GAAACTTCCTTTATATGATAATTATAAATACATTTAAATTATTGATACAAAACATGTAATTCCTAGAACA
TAACCATAGCAATCATTAGTTTTCAGGGTAATTATGTATTTTTAGGATTTGACTGCGGAAAGATCTGGTC
ATGTGACGTCTCATGAACGTCACGGCCCTGGGTTTCTATAAATACAGTAGGACTCTCGACCATCGGCAGA
TTTTTCGAAGAAGAAGATCAGTTTCAGGAGCCGTACTGTTCCGTTTCAACGCAAATATTAACGGTAAGAG
CGAATTTCCTAGTTTGTTTTCATGCCATTCTTTAAAACCATAGCGTATTACTTTAATTATAGTAAACTTT
CGCTTTCTTTATTACAAGAGACGTTTTGTGTTGATTCTCCGCGGACATTTTCGGTCAGACAATCAGAAAA
TGACCGCGGAGGACCAGTAACTTGCATTACACGTAAGTTAAATCTTCGTGTATTAAAATGGTTAGGTTGT
TAACGTCAAATAGGTTACCGTGTTTGCGTGTGATCAGGTTGGTTTTGTTAGATTTTTGTCAGTATTTTTA
ATTTATTTGTTTTAGTTTATTTATTTTTTTTGCTGAATCATAGTTTGTGAACAAAGAACCCGGATGTTAC
ATACAGTACAGCCGCCATGTTACAGAGAGTTATAACTTAATCATTTTAAAAATAATTTTGCCTTACTTTT
AGTTTGTCATGTTGAGAAATGAGGAAATGTTAAAATGAGGAAATATCCAATTAATTTAATATATCAAAAT
AATCCATGATTACAATGCACTGAACTGGAGAAAATTAAGATGTTTTCTAGTGTCATGAAACAAATGTAAG
AGATGTACATTGTAGATGTTTTATGTCAAGAATTGGCTAGTTGATGCAGCATACTGGCGATACTCAGTTG
TAATAACAGTAACGTTACATGTTAATAGACTACTGAGTATGCTGTTCTGTCTATGTATGCTCTGTAAGCT
ACGAGAAGGACTTTTTTAAACAGTAAAGGGTGCAATATTTTTACAAATTGAATTAAATAAAGGCTGTCTA
TTAAGTAATATGCTTGATATTTTTCTTACTTGATCGGAAATAAGAAAAAATATAAACGTTGTTGCTCTAA
AAATCCTAGTTCAGTTTAGCCAACCACAAATACCTTTTTGTTCCTCCAACAGTTTTTTTTTCTTCTCTAT
AATATTTGGCAGTCTATAGTACTCCAAATGTTTCCCCACAGTCTAACTAATTGGTACAGCCAAAATCATG
ACACTTATTGCAATAATAATTTTGGTTCATTGGCATTGTTGATAGCCTGTGCCACTAATATGGTCGATTG
ATCATGCTTCAGGAAGAAAACTATATTGTTTGATGTAAGATTATTAAATCTTCACCTGCTTCCATTACAA
ACTATTCCCATCTTATTGAATTCTGGTATGTCTTAAAGGATTAGTTCACTTCCCAAATCAAAATTTACTT
AGCCTTTTTTCATCCATGATCCCTTTTTTTCATCATTAATGAAGAAATTGTTTTTGAAAAAGTTTCAAGA
TTTTTTTCTCTATATTGTGGAGCTTGTTAGTTTAAAATTCCAAAATGCAATATGTGGCTTCAAATGGTTC
TAAATGATCCCAGTCAAGGAATAACAGTCTTATCTAATGAAACCATTAGACCTTTAAAAATAAAAAAAAT
AAAAGTATTTATTTTTAAATGACTGAGTGATTAAGTTGAATTTCAGCGTTTCCTTACTGTGTAGAAGTCC
TTCCTTACTGGCCCCACCCTTTGGTTCTCTGCCAATCTGCTACCTAATGTAATGTTGTGGAACATTATTA
TTCTTTATTTCTTAATTTTTTATTTTTTATTTTAAAACAATGTAAACTGCACAGATGTGCAGTTTGTTTA
AAATGGCCAATGCTTTGGAAATGCATGACATAATTAGATTTCATGATGCACAAAGCCAAATCTCAGAGCT
TGTGCAAAATGAGCTATCATTTCACTAGGTAAGACCCTAAATTTTCATATAGGATCATTTGGACAATTTT
GCTGCAGGTAAAATGCATTCTATAGTCCACTGTCAGCCATTGTTTTGGATAGTATTTATTTTTCTCTACA
AGTATAGTCAATAGTTTTCTATTATTTTAAAGGTTTGTAACATTTAAGGGTGACCAAATGCAAAGTAAAA
TTTCATTTTCGGGTGAACTATCTCGTTTAACATGGGAGAAGTGCAAAACATACATTATTGGCTAGAACAT
TGTAGTATTTTTTAAATGGAAATGTGTGATTGCTAATCTTACTTTGAATTTGTTTACAGGGATCCAAAAA
GGGCGAATTCGACCCAAGTTTGTACAAAAAAGCAGGCTCCGCGGCCGCCCCCTTCACCATGAGCTTTCTT
CTGTACTTGAAACTGCACAACAGATTTTCTGCTAACATGGGTTCTATGGAGGATGTAAATAACCAGAATG
TGGTTGCCCGAATTGTTCACCTTCCCCTGGTTGTTTCCACCTATGACATGATGTCGAACGTGTACGTCAA
CACCAAGAACAACCACCCATACCTGAAGTCTGTGTGCGAGGTTGCTGAGAATGGTGTCAAATCCATAACC
TCAGCTGCCTTTCACAGGTCTTTACCAATCATTGGCAAACTGGAGCCTCAGATCTCTATGGCAAATGACC
TGGCGTGCAAAGGACTGGATAAGATAGAAAAGACTCTGCCCATCCTACACAAGCCATCTGAACAGATTAT
GGCCAATGCTAAAGATGCAGTGACAGGAGCCAAGGAGGCTGTCAGCGGGACTGTGAGCGGTGCCAAGGAT
TCTGTCTCCTTCACCCTAAATGATGTGATGGACCGAACACGCGGGGCAGTGCAGGGCAGCGTGGAGAAGA
CCAAGACTGTGGTCAGCGGTGGAGTCCAGACAGTGATGGACAGCAGGATGCTCAAACTGGTGTCCAGCAG
AGTGGACAATGCACTGAGCACATCTGAGACGCTGCTGGAGCACTACTTGCCTGAAAATGAGGAGGAAAAA
GAAGGTGAAGAGAGGAATACTGAAGGATTGGAAAATGACAGCGATTTGGCCAATTATTATGTCCGACTGG
GCTCTCTGTCCATTAAAGTCAGAGACAGGACTTATCAGAGAGCCGTGGAGAAAGTTCGTCATGCCGTGCA
GCGCGGACAGGAGTCCATTTCACAGCTTAACCACACAATGGATATAATCGAATTTACCAGGAAGAATATT
GATGGGTCTAACCAGAAGCTGCAGGAGAAACTGGGTTCACTAATGGGCTGGAAGAGCGTTTCTCAAAGCC
AAGAAACAGAGAGCGAAACAGACAGTGAAGCTGAGCAAATTGAGTCGCGCACACTGACCATCGCCCACAG
CCTCAGCCAGCAGCTTCAGAGCACATGTGTGGTGCTGGTGTCCAGTCTCAGGGGTCTCCCTCAGCACGTC
CAGCTCCAGGTGGGCTCCGTCAGCCGCTCCGCATTGGAGATCTACAGCAGCTTCAGTAAAGCGGCCGTGC
TGGGGGATCTGTCCAGCACCGTCCTGTCCTCCAGCCGCTCACAGCTCAGCAGAATCACAGAGTCCATGGA
CAACGTGATGGACTACCTGCTCAACAACACTCCTCTCAACTGGCTGGTCGGACCGTTTTACCCACGTGTG
GAGCGCGCCGTTGAAAACGAGGCCAAATGTAGCAAACAGAGGACCCTTCAAGTCACTGAAATGGTGAGCA
AGGGCGAGGAGGTCATCAAAGAGTTCATGCGCTTCAAGGTGCGCATGGAGGGCTCCATGAACGGCCACGA
GTTCGAGATCGAGGGCGAGGGCGAGGGCCGCCCCTACGAGGGCACCCAGACCGCCAAGCTGAAGGTGACC
AAGGGCGGCCCCCTGCCCTTCGCCTGGGACATCCTGTCCCCCCAGTTCATGTACGGCTCCAAGGCGTACG
TGAAGCACCCCGCCGACATCCCCGATTACAAGAAGCTGTCCTTCCCCGAGGGCTTCAAGTGGGAGCGCGT
GATGAACTTCGAGGACGGCGGTCTGGTGACCGTGACCCAGGACTCCTCCCTGCAGGACGGCACGCTGATC
TACAAGGTGAAGATGCGCGGCACCAACTTCCCCCCCGACGGCCCCGTAATGCAGAAGAAGACCATGGGCT
GGGAGGCCTCCACCGAGCGCCTGTACCCCCGCGACGGCGTGCTGAAGGGCGAGATCCACCAGGCCCTGAA
GCTGAAGGACGGCGGCCACTACCTGGTGGAGTTCAAGACCATCTACATGGCCAAGAAGCCCGTGCAACTG
CCCGGCTACTACTACGTGGACACCAAGCTGGACATCACCTCCCACAACGAGGACTACACCATCGTGGAAC
AGTACGAGCGCTCCGAGGGCCGCCACCACCTGTTCCTGGGGCATGGCACCGGCAGCACCGGCAGCGGCAG
CTCCGGCACCGCCTCCTCCGAGGACAACAACATGGCCGTCATCAAAGAGTTCATGCGCTTCAAGGTGCGC
ATGGAGGGCTCCATGAACGGCCACGAGTTCGAGATCGAGGGCGAGGGCGAGGGCCGCCCCTACGAGGGCA
CCCAGACCGCCAAGCTGAAGGTGACCAAGGGCGGCCCCCTGCCCTTCGCCTGGGACATCCTGTCCCCCCA
GTTCATGTACGGCTCCAAGGCGTACGTGAAGCACCCCGCCGACATCCCCGATTACAAGAAGCTGTCCTTC
CCCGAGGGCTTCAAGTGGGAGCGCGTGATGAACTTCGAGGACGGCGGTCTGGTGACCGTGACCCAGGACT
CCTCCCTGCAGGACGGCACGCTGATCTACAAGGTGAAGATGCGCGGCACCAACTTCCCCCCCGACGGCCC
CGTAATGCAGAAGAAGACCATGGGCTGGGAGGCCTCCACCGAGCGCCTGTACCCCCGCGACGGCGTGCTG
AAGGGCGAGATCCACCAGGCCCTGAAGCTGAAGGACGGCGGCCACTACCTGGTGGAGTTCAAGACCATCT
ACATGGCCAAGAAGCCCGTGCAACTGCCCGGCTACTACTACGTGGACACCAAGCTGGACATCACCTCCCA
CAACGAGGACTACACCATCGTGGAACAGTACGAGCGCTCCGAGGGCCGCCACCACCTGTTCCTGTACGGC
ATGGACGAGCTGTACAAGTAGAAGAGCCCGGGCGATCGCGAACCCAGCTTTCTTGTACAAAGTGGGGGAT
CCAGACATGATAAGATACATTGATGAGTTTGGACAAACCACAACTAGAATGCAGTGAAAAAAATGCTTTA
TTTGTGAAATTTGTGATGCTATTGCTTTATTTGTAACCATTATAAGCTGCAATAAACAAGTTAACAACAA
CAATTGCATTCATTTTATGTTTCAGGTTCAGGGGGAGGTGTGGGAGGTTTTTTCCAACTTTATTATACAT
AGTTGATAATTCACTGGCCGTCGTTTTACGGTACCATCGATGATGATCCAGACATGATAAGATACATTGA
TGAGTTTGGACAAACCACAACTAGAATGCAGTGAAAAAAATGCTTTATTTGTGAAATTTGTGATGCTATT
GCTTTATTTGTAACCATTATAAGCTGCAATAAACAAGTTAACAACAACAATTGCATTCATTTTATGTTTC
AGGTTCAGGGGGAGGTGTGGGAGGTTTTTTAAAGCAAGTAAAACCTCTACAAATGTGGTATGGCTGATTA
TGATCCTCTAGATCAGATCTCTTGTTTATTGCAGCTTATAATGGTTACAAATAAAGCAATAGCATCACAA
ATTTCACAAATAAAGCATTTTTTTCACTGCATTCTAGTTGTGGTTTGTCCAAACTCATCAATGTATCTTA
TCATGTCTGGATCTACGTAATACGACTCACTATAGTTCTAGAGGCTCGAGAGGGGCCGCTTTACTTGTAC
AGCTCGTCCATGCCGAGAGTGATCCCGGCGGCGGTCACGAACTCCAGCAGGACCATGTGATCGCGCTTCT
CGTTGGGGTCTTTGCTCAGGGCGGACTGGGTGCTCAGGTAGTGGTTGTCGGGCAGCAGCACGGGGCCGTC
GCCGATGGGGGTGTTCTGCTGGTAGTGGTCGGCGAGCTGCACGCTGCCGTCCTCGATGTTGTGGCGGATC
TTGAAGTTCACCTTGATGCCGTTCTTCTGCTTGTCGGCCATGATATAGACGTTGTGGCTGTTGTAGTTGT
ACTCCAGCTTGTGCCCCAGGATGTTGCCGTCCTCCTTGAAGTCGATGCCCTTCAGCTCGATGCGGTTCAC
CAGGGTGTCGCCCTCGAACTTCACCTCGGCGCGGGTCTTGTAGTTGCCGTCGTCCTTGAAGAAGATGGTG
CGCTCCTGGACGTAGCCTTCGGGCATGGCGGACTTGAAGAAGTCGTGCTGCTTCATGTGGTCGGGGTAGC
GGCTGAAGCACTGCACGCCGTAGGTCAGGGTGGTCACGAGGGTGGGCCAGGGCACGGGCAGCTTGCCGGT
GGTGCAGATGAACTTCAGGGTCAGCTTGCCGTAGGTGGCATCGCCCTCGCCCTCGCCGGACACGCTGAAC
TTGTGGCCGTTTACGTCGCCGTCCAGCTCGACCAGGATGGGCACCACCCCGGTGAACAGCTCCTCGCCCT
TGCTCACCATGGTCACTGTCTGCTTTGCTGTTGGTCTGGGCTCCTGGGTCACTGGCTTACTAATGGAGTC
TTTATGTATGAGGACTCTTATCAATTGTTCTTCTATAAAGGTCTGCAGTGTTTCTGTTCGTCCCCTACAT
GGACACCCAGAGCCTCCTAAATACAGGAGCCCTGATAACTGCACAAGTGCTCAGATTCCAGCAGGGTGGA
AAATGAGATAAAGTGTGCAGATGGGGAGGGGGACGTGAATGAGAGATTTGAGGGATGAAAAGGATGGATG
AACGCATTGAAAATAGCCCCTTTCACAAAATAATACCAGTAAATTGTCATATAATTAATGACCAGACCTT
TACCTGTAAATGATGTGATGTTCATATACAGAAGAATGCCAACAATTTACAGATGATTTTACAAATTCTT
AATTTTCCTTTTCTAAATGGATTTGTTCACACATTATCTCTTCAAAGCAATTGAATTTTCTGGAAAAGAT
TGGCTGTGTGTGTAAAAGGTGCTACTGAGGAATTTAATGTGACATGGAATGAAGCAAACAGCAGCCTAAG
ACAGGATGGCAGGAAAAATGTCACATGTTTAAAATAAGAGTGAAACCAACGACCTGGACTTATAGAGACT
GTGTGTCCTTAGGCAAAGCTCTTGTACAAACAGTGCTTGTGACTGTGAAATTCGGGGTTTGCCTGGATTG
TGTTAAATGTGTGCTTGGATGTATCATAAAAAAGAATCGGTTCTCTGTATTTGACATTTTCTGTAATTTA
TCTAAAGTTACAACTGGCTATGCCTGATTTTTATCACTATTGAATCAATCATTTTAAAGAATGTTAAGTC
TGCTGATTTGGAGAGCTCATTTACATTTATTTTGAATGTCTCTTATTTAACACAACTGATTTAAGCTTTA
GATCTGCGAAGATACGGCCACGGGTGCTCTTGATCCTGTGGCTGATTTTGGACTGTGCTGCTCGCAGCTG
CTGATGAATCACATACTTCCTCCATTTTCTTCCACTGATTGACTGTTATAATTTCCCTAATTTCCAGGTC
AAGGTGCTGTGCATTGTGGTAATAGATGTGACATGACGTCACTTCCAAAGGACCAATGAACATGTCTGAC
CAATTTCATATAATGTGAAAACGATTTTCATAGGCAGAATAAATAACATTTAAATTAAACTGGGCATCAG
CGCAATTCAATTGGTTTGGTAATAGCAAGGGAAAATAGAATGAAGTGATCTCCAAAAAATAAGTACTTTT
TGACTGTAAATAAAATTGTAAGGAGTAAAAAGTACTTTTTTTTCTAAAAAAATGTAATTAAGTAAAAGTA
AAAGTATTGATTTTTAATTGTACTCAAGTAAAGTAAAAATCCCCAAAAATAATACTTAAGTACAGTAATC
AAGTAAAATTACTCAAGTACTTTACACCTCTGGTTCTTGACCCCCTACCTTCAGCAAGCCCAGCAGATCC
ACTAGTTCTAGAGCGGCCGCCACCGCGGTGGAGCTCCAGCTTTTGTTCCCTTTAGTGAGGGTTAATTGCG
CGCTTGGCGTAATCATGGTCATAGCTGTTTCCTGTGTGAAATTGTTATCCGCTCACAATTCCACACAACA
TACGAGCCGGAAGCATAAAGTGTAAAGCCTGGGGTGCCTAATGAGTGAGCTAACTCACATTAATTGCGTT
GCGCTCACTGCCCGCTTTCCAGTCGGGAAACCTGTCGTGCCAGCTGCATTAATGAATCGGCCAACGCGCG
GGGAGAGGCGGTTTGCGTATTGGGCGCTCTTCCGCTTCCTCGCTCACTGACTCGCTGCGCTCGGTCGTTC
GGCTGCGGCGAGCGGTATCAGCTCACTCAAAGGCGGTAATACGGTTATCCACAGAATCAGGGGATAACGC
AGGAAAGAACATGTGAGCAAAAGGCCAGCAAAAGGCCAGGAACCGTAAAAAGGCCGCGTTGCTGGCGTTT
TTCCATAGGCTCCGCCCCCCTGACGAGCATCACAAAAATCGACGCTCAAGTCAGAGGTGGCGAAACCCGA
CAGGACTATAAAGATACCAGGCGTTTCCCCCTGGAAGCTCCCTCGTGCGCTCTCCTGTTCCGACCCTGCC
GCTTACCGGATACCTGTCCGCCTTTCTCCCTTCGGGAAGCGTGGCGCTTTCTCATAGCTCACGCTGTAGG
TATCTCAGTTCGGTGTAGGTCGTTCGCTCCAAGCTGGGCTGTGTGCACGAACCCCCCGTTCAGCCCGACC
GCTGCGCCTTATCCGGTAACTATCGTCTTGAGTCCAACCCGGTAAGACACGACTTATCGCCACTGGCAGC
AGCCACTGGTAACAGGATTAGCAGAGCGAGGTATGTAGGCGGTGCTACAGAGTTCTTGAAGTGGTGGCCT
AACTACGGCTACACTAGAAGGACAGTATTTGGTATCTGCGCTCTGCTGAAGCCAGTTACCTTCGGAAAAA
GAGTTGGTAGCTCTTGATCCGGCAAACAAACCACCGCTGGTAGCGGTGGTTTTTTTGTTTGCAAGCAGCA
GATTACGCGCAGAAAAAAAGGATCTCAAGAAGATCCTTTGATCTTTTCTACGGGGTCTGACGCTCAGTGG
AACGAAAACTCACGTTAAGGGATTTTGGTCATGAGATTATCAAAAAGGATCTTCACCTAGATCCTTTTAA
ATTAAAAATGAAGTTTTAAATCAATCTAAAGTATATATGAGTAAACTTGGTCTGACAGTTACCAATGCTT
AATCAGTGAGGCACCTATCTCAGCGATCTGTCTATTTCGTTCATCCATAGTTGCCTGACTCCCCGTCGTG
TAGATAACTACGATACGGGAGGGCTTACCATCTGGCCCCAGTGCTGCAATGATACCGCGAGACCCACGCT
CACCGGCTCCAGATTTATCAGCAATAAACCAGCCAGCCGGAAGGGCCGAGCGCAGAAGTGGTCCTGCAAC
TTTATCCGCCTCCATCCAGTCTATTAATTGTTGCCGGGAAGCTAGAGTAAGTAGTTCGCCAGTTAATAGT
TTGCGCAACGTTGTTGCCATTGCTACAGGCATCGTGGTGTCACGCTCGTCGTTTGGTATGGCTTCATTCA
GCTCCGGTTCCCAACGATCAAGGCGAGTTACATGATCCCCCATGTTGTGCAAAAAAGCGGTTAGCTCCTT
CGGTCCTCCGATCGTTGTCAGAAGTAAGTTGGCCGCAGTGTTATCACTCATGGTTATGGCAGCACTGCAT
AATTCTCTTACTGTCATGCCATCCGTAAGATGCTTTTCTGTGACTGGTGAGTACTCAACCAAGTCATTCT
GAGAATAGTGTATGCGGCGACCGAGTTGCTCTTGCCCGGCGTCAATACGGGATAATACCGCGCCACATAG
CAGAACTTTAAAAGTGCTCATCATTGGAAAACGTTCTTCGGGGCGAAAACTCTCAAGGATCTTACCGCTG
TTGAGATCCAGTTCGATGTAACCCACTCGTGCACCCAACTGATCTTCAGCATCTTTTACTTTCACCAGCG
TTTCTGGGTGAGCAAAAACAGGAAGGCAAAATGCCGCAAAAAAGGGAATAAGGGCGACACGGAAATGTTG
AATACTCATACTCTTCCTTTTTCAATATTATTGAAGCATTTATCAGGGTTATTGTCTCATGAGCGGATAC
ATATTTGAATGTATTTAGAAAAATAAACAAATAGGGGTTCCGCGCACATTTCCCCGAAAAGTG
Features (pLannotate 1.2.2; 24 found; start..end, strand, type, name):
      7..336     -  rep_origin     f1 ori (fragment) (sequence partly withheld): f1 bacteriophage origin of replication; arrow indicates direction of (+) strand synthesis
    339..623     +  CDS            tyr (fragment): TYRO_ORYLA - Also known as tyro. Experimental evidence at transcript level: Swiss-Prot protein existence level 2. This is a copper-containing oxidase that functions in the formation of pigments such as melanins and other polyphenolic compounds. From Oryzias latipes (Japanese rice fish) (Japanese killifish).
   1205..1225    +  protein_bind   attB4: mutant version of attB; core recombination site for the Gateway® BP reaction BP Clonase™
   4272..4295    -  misc_feature   CEN4 (fragment): S. cerevisiae CEN4 centromere
   4761..4781    +  protein_bind   attB1: mutant version of attB; core recombination site for the Gateway® BP reaction BP Clonase™
   4886..6073    +  CDS            PLIN2 (fragment): PLIN2_HUMAN - Also known as ADFP. Experimental evidence at protein level: Swiss-Prot protein existence level 1. May be involved in development and maintenance of adipose tissue. From Homo sapiens (Human).
   6137..7567    +  CDS            tdTomato: tandem dimeric (pseudo-monomeric) derivative of DsRed (Shaner et al., 2004) mammalian codon-optimized
   7591..7611    -  protein_bind   attB2: mutant version of attB; core recombination site for the Gateway® BP reaction BP Clonase™
   7614..7748    -  polyA_signal   SV40 poly(A) signal: SV40 polyadenylation signal
   7835..7855    +  CDS            lacZα (fragment): LacZα fragment of β-galactosidase; lacZ fragment
   7871..8005    -  polyA_signal   SV40 poly(A) signal: SV40 polyadenylation signal
   8028..8111    -  CDS            large T antigen (fragment): large T antigen from SV40 (simian virus 40)
   8127..8259    +  polyA_signal   SV40 poly(A) signal: SV40 polyadenylation signal
   8264..8281    +  promoter       T7 promoter (fragment): promoter for bacteriophage T7 RNA polymerase
   8307..9026    -  CDS            EGFP: the original enhanced GFP (Yang et al., 1996) mammalian codon-optimized
  10482..10522   -  misc_feature   MCS (fragment): pBluescript multiple cloning site
  10535..10553   -  promoter       T3 promoter: promoter for bacteriophage T3 RNA polymerase
  10596..10618   -  protein_bind   lac operator (fragment): The lac repressor binds to the lac operator to inhibit transcription in E. coli. This inhibition can be relieved by adding lactose or isopropyl-β-D-thiogalactopyranoside (IPTG). lac repressor encoded by lacI
  10622..10652   -  promoter       lac promoter: promoter for the E. coli lac operon
  10667..10688   -  protein_bind   CAP binding site: CAP binding activates transcription in the presence of cAMP. E. coli catabolite activator protein
  10701..10793   -  CDS            lacI (fragment): lac repressor; lacI; The lac repressor binds to the lac operator to inhibit transcription in E. coli. This inhibition can be relieved by adding lactose or isopropyl-β-D-thiogalactopyranoside (IPTG).
  10976..11564   -  rep_origin     ori: high-copy-number ColE1/pMB1/pBR322/pUC origin of replication
  11735..12595   -  CDS            AmpR: β-lactamase; bla; confers resistance to ampicillin, carbenicillin, and related antibiotics
  12596..12700   -  promoter       AmpR promoter: bla
