>Addgene plasmid #172534 | pDestTol2CG2--3.5ubb:plin2-tdtomato | addgene full sequence | sequence record 342926 | Addgene NGS Result
CCACCTAAATTGTAAGCGTTAATATTTTGTTAAAATTCGCGTTAAATTTTTGTTAAATCAGCTCATTTTT
TAACCAATAGGCCGAAATCGGCAAAATCCCTTATAAATCAAAAGAATAGACCGAGATAGGGT
[37 nt withheld, positions 133-169]
AAAGAACGTGGACTCCAACGTCAAAGG
[49 nt withheld, positions 197-245]
T
[86 nt withheld, positions 247-332]
GCTGGCTAAGAACTCATCAGCCTCCCCGGTCCATCTACCCACGTACCAATGCACCAATTGGCCACAATGA
CGGCTACTACATGGTGCCATTCCTTCCTCTTTATAGGAATGGAGACTACCTCCTGTCCAACAATGCTCTT
GGATACGAGTACGCCTACCTGTTGGACCCAGGTCATTGCACAACACCAGAAATGCCCTCTGATCTGCAAA
AGACGTGAATATCTGTTCAGACACCCATATCCACTCTGTTCCACACAGGTCAGAGGTTTGTCCAGGAGTT
CTTGACAGAGGTGTAAAAAGTACTCAAAAATTTTACTCAAGTGAAAGTACAAGTACTTAGGGAAAATTTT
ACTCAATTAAAAGTAAAAGTATCTGGCTAGAATCTTACTTGAGTAAAAGTAAAAAAGTACTCCATTAAAA
TTGTACTTGAGTATTAAGGAAGTAAAAGTAAAAGCAAGAAAGAAAACTAGAGATTCTTGTTTAAGCTTTT
AATCTCAAAAAACATTAAATGAAATGCATACAAGGTTTTATCCTGCTTTAGAACTGTTTGTATTTAATTA
TCAAACTATAAGACAGACAATCTAATGCCAGTACACGCTACTCAAAGTTGTAAAACCTCAGATTTAACTT
CAGTAGAAGCTGATTCTCAAAATTGTTAGTGTCAAGCCTAGCTCTTTTGGGGCTGAAAAGCAATCCTGCA
GTGCTGAAAAGCCTCTCACAGGCAGCCGATGCGGGAAGAGGTGTATTAGTCTTGATAGAGAGGCTGCAAA
TAGCAGGAAACGTGAGCAGAGACTCCCTGGTGTCTGAAACACAGGCCAGATGGGCCCTCGAGCAGGAAAC
AGCTATGACCATGATTACGCCAAGCTATCAACTTTGTATAGAAAAGTTGGCTCCGAATTCGCCCTTAAAA
CTCGAGACCAGCAAAGTTCTAGAATTTGTCGAAACATTTATGTTATATATTTCCTGAAAAAAATTCTGAG
TAAGTTCTTAAGTGTTATTGCCAGCAACATAAACAACAGACGGCAAAATGAATAAATGATAACAAAGCAG
TAGGCTTAAATAAACCTAATTTTTATAGGCTGTTCTCTACAACCCTCAAACAGTGATTAGTTTTGTACTT
ATAAACTTGCCCTTTCATTCATATTTCAAGAAAATTGGTTCAGAAGATCTGGATATTCTAGCAGTTGTTC
AAGCTCATGGAGGGATCAGTGACCTGATTCCACAATGACTAGGCCTAATCCAGAAATTAGATGACTGTCA
ACATAAAAAGGCACAGCACTCACTAGCTGCCCTATATATTTTATTATATTTTACATATATTATTTTATTT
ATTTAGCTCTGAGTGCTGTACTTTCTGGTTAAAGAAAACTGCTTACAACAGCTAACCTGTACTACCTCAG
GCTCAGGGAATTTGGAACAGGTTTGTCTGGTTTGTTTCTTTAACCATGCATGCTTGTTTTCAACTATGGC
AACACAGTCACATGGGACATTACAGAAATGATTTGTCGATGACATGCGACTTTTCTTTAATAAAGCGCAA
AGATCCCAAAAAGCAAACTTTTAACAAAAATCATATAATTATATTTTCAATCCAGCTTTGTAGCAACTTT
GTGCTGCTGTTCACTCAGCAACAGATAGTCAGTATAAGGTCAGTGTGTCTCAAAGCAGTGCCATCTGTTT
CACACATTGCGTTCTATATATAAGTGTGCTGGTTGACACGACACTGTATAAGGCCTAGGCTAAAACACAA
ACAATGTAGAATGACACTGTGTTTTTTTTGTAAACAAATGTTGTTTTTGGTTAAACATCTTTGTGAAAAC
ATCCTCCTGTCATGTATTTGCTATATTCAAATGTTAAACCCGTGCAGAATAGAACATATACAAAAAAAAA
CAACACAACACATTTTTAAACATTATTAAATATCAAGTATTGCTGGCAGTTCTGTTTCTGTTTTACAGTA
CCCTTTGCCACAGTTCTCCGCTTTTCCTGGTCCAGATTCCACAAGTCTGATTCACCAATAGCAAAGCGAA
TAAACAACCAAAGCAGCCAATCACTGCTTGTAGACTGTCCTGCGAGACCGGCCCATTCCAGCACATTCTG
GAAACTTCCTTTATATGATAATTATAAATACATTTAAATTATTGATACAAAACATGTAATTCCTAGAACA
TAACCATAGCAATCATTAGTTTTCAGGGTAATTATGTATTTTTAGGATTTGACTGCGGAAAGATCTGGTC
ATGTGACGTCTCATGAACGTCACGGCCCTGGGTTTCTATAAATACAGTAGGACTCTCGACCATCGGCAGA
TTTTTCGAAGAAGAAGATCAGTTTCAGGAGCCGTACTGTTCCGTTTCAACGCAAATATTAACGGTAAGAG
CGAATTTCCTAGTTTGTTTTCATGCCATTCTTTAAAACCATAGCGTATTACTTTAATTATAGTAAACTTT
CGCTTTCTTTATTACAAGAGACGTTTTGTGTTGATTCTCCGCGGACATTTTCGGTCAGACAATCAGAAAA
TGACCGCGGAGGACCAGTAACTTGCATTACACGTAAGTTAAATCTTCGTGTATTAAAATGGTTAGGTTGT
TAACGTCAAATAGGTTACCGTGTTTGCGTGTGATCAGGTTGGTTTTGTTAGATTTTTGTCAGTATTTTTA
ATTTATTTGTTTTAGTTTATTTATTTTTTTTGCTGAATCATAGTTTGTGAACAAAGAACCCGGATGTTAC
ATACAGTACAGCCGCCATGTTACAGAGAGTTATAACTTAATCATTTTAAAAATAATTTTGCCTTACTTTT
AGTTTGTCATGTTGAGAAATGAGGAAATGTTAAAATGAGGAAATATCCAATTAATTTAATATATCAAAAT
AATCCATGATTACAATGCACTGAACTGGAGAAAATTAAGATGTTTTCTAGTGTCATGAAACAAATGTAAG
AGATGTACATTGTAGATGTTTTATGTCAAGAATTGGCTAGTTGATGCAGCATACTGGCGATACTCAGTTG
TAATAACAGTAACGTTACATGTTAATAGACTACTGAGTATGCTGTTCTGTCTATGTATGCTCTGTAAGCT
ACGAGAAGGACTTTTTTAAACAGTAAAGGGTGCAATATTTTTACAAATTGAATTAAATAAAGGCTGTCTA
TTAAGTAATATGCTTGATATTTTTCTTACTTGATCGGAAATAAGAAAAAATATAAACGTTGTTGCTCTAA
AAATCCTAGTTCAGTTTAGCCAACCACAAATACCTTTTTGTTCCTCCAACAGTTTTTTTTTCTTCTCTAT
AATATTTGGCAGTCTATAGTACTCCAAATGTTTCCCCACAGTCTAACTAATTGGTACAGCCAAAATCATG
ACACTTATTGCAATAATAATTTTGGTTCATTGGCATTGTTGATAGCCTGTGCCACTAATATGGTCGATTG
ATCATGCTTCAGGAAGAAAACTATATTGTTTGATGTAAGATTATTAAATCTTCACCTGCTTCCATTACAA
ACTATTCCCATCTTATTGAATTCTGGTATGTCTTAAAGGATTAGTTCACTTCCCAAATCAAAATTTACTT
AGCCTTTTTTCATCCATGATCCCTTTTTTTCATCATTAATGAAGAAATTGTTTTTGAAAAAGTTTCAAGA
TTTTTTTCTCTATATTGTGGAGCTTGTTAGTTTAAAATTCCAAAATGCAATATGTGGCTTCAAATGGTTC
TAAATGATCCCAGTCAAGGAATAACAGTCTTATCTAATGAAACCATTAGACCTTTAAAAATAAAAAAAAT
AAAAGTATTTATTTTTAAATGACTGAGTGATTAAGTTGAATTTCAGCGTTTCCTTACTGTGTAGAAGTCC
TTCCTTACTGGCCCCACCCTTTGGTTCTCTGCCAATCTGCTACCTAATGTAATGTTGTGGAACATTATTA
TTCTTTATTTCTTAATTTTTTATTTTTTATTTTAAAACAATGTAAACTGCACAGATGTGCAGTTTGTTTA
AAATGGCCAATGCTTTGGAAATGCATGACATAATTAGATTTCATGATGCACAAAGCCAAATCTCAGAGCT
TGTGCAAAATGAGCTATCATTTCACTAGGTAAGACCCTAAATTTTCATATAGGATCATTTGGACAATTTT
GCTGCAGGTAAAATGCATTCTATAGTCCACTGTCAGCCATTGTTTTGGATAGTATTTATTTTTCTCTACA
AGTATAGTCAATAGTTTTCTATTATTTTAAAGGTTTGTAACATTTAAGGGTGACCAAATGCAAAGTAAAA
TTTCATTTTCGGGTGAACTATCTCGTTTAACATGGGAGAAGTGCAAAACATACATTATTGGCTAGAACAT
TGTAGTATTTTTTAAATGGAAATGTGTGATTGCTAATCTTACTTTGAATTTGTTTACAGGGATCCTTTAA
GGGCGAATTCGACCCAAGTTTGTACAAAAAAGCAGGCTCCGCGGCCGCCCCCTTCACCATGAGCTTTCTT
CTGTACTTGAAACTGCACAACAGATTTTCGGCTAACATGGGTTCTATGGAGGATGTAAATAACCAGAATG
TGGTTGCCCGAATTGTTCACCTTCCCCTGGTTGTTTCCACCTATGACATGATGTCGAACGTGTACGTCAA
CACCAAGAACAACCACCCATACCTGAAGTCTGTGTGCGAGGTTGCTGAGAATGGTGTCAAATCCATAACC
TCAGCTGCCTTTCACAGCGCTTTACCAATCATTGGCAAACTGGAGCCTCAGATCTCTATGGCAAATGACC
TGGCGTGCAAAGGACTTGATAAGATAGAAAAGACTCTGCCGATCCTACACAAGCCATCTGAACAGATTAT
GGCCAATGCTAAAGATGCAGTGACAGGAGCCAAGGAGGCTGTCAGCGGGACTGTGAGCGGTGCCAAGGAG
TCTGTCTCCATCACCCTAAATGATGTGATGGACCGAACACGCGGGGCAGTGCAGGGCAGCGTGGAGAAGA
CCAAGACTGTGGTCAGCGGTGGAGTCCAGACAGTGATGGACAGCAGGATGCTCAAACTGGTGTCCAGCAG
AGTGGACAATGCACTGAGCACATCTGAGACGCTGCTGGAGCACTACTTGCCTGAAAATGAGGAGGAAAAA
GAAGGTGAAGAGAGGAATACTGAAGGATTGGAAAATGACAGCGATTTGGCCAATTATTATGTCCGACTGG
GCTCTCTGTCCATTAAAGTCAGAGACAGGACTTATCAGAGAGCCGTGGAGAAAGTTCGTCATGCCGTGCA
GCGCGGACAGGAGTCCATTTCACAGCTTAACCACACCATGGATATAATCGAATTTACCAGGAAGAATATT
GATGGGTCTAACCAGAAGCTGCAGGAGAAACTGGGTTCACTAATGGGCTGGAAGAGCGTTTCTCAAAGCC
AAGAAACAGAGAGCGAAACAGACAGTGAAGCTGAGCAAATTGAGTCGCGCACACTGACCATCGCCCACAG
CCTCAGCCAGCAGCTTCAGAGCACATGTGTGGTGCTGGTGTCCAGTCTCAGGGGTCTCCCTCAGCACGTC
CAGCTCCAGGTGGGCTCTGTCAGCCGCTCCGCATTGGAGATCTACAGCAGCTTCAGTAAAGCGGCCGTGC
TGGGGGATCTGTCCAGCACCGTCCTGTCCTCCAGCCGCTCACAGCTCAGCAGAATCACAGAGTCCATGGA
CAACGTGATGGACTACCTGCTCAACAACACTCCTCTCAACTGGCTGGTCGGACCGTTTTACCCACGTGTG
GAGCGCGCCGTTGAAAACGAGGCCAAATGTAGCAAACAGAGGACCCTTCAAGTCACTGAAATGGTGAGCA
AGGGCGAGGAGGTCATCAAAGAGTTCATGCGCTTCAAGGTGCGCATGGAGGGCTCCATGAACGGCCACGA
GTTCGAGATCGAGGGCGAGGGCGAGGGCCGCCCCTACGAGGGCACCCAGACCGCCAAGCTGAAGGTGACC
AAGGGCGGCCCCCTGCCCTTCGCCTGGGACATCCTGTCCCCCCAGTTCATGTACGGCTCCAAGGCGTACG
TGAAGCACCCCGCCGACATCCCCGATTACAAGAAGCTGTCCTTCCCCGAGGGCTTCAAGTGGGAGCGCGT
GATGAACTTCGAGGACGGCGGTCTGGTGACCGTGACCCAGGACTCCTCCCTGCAGGACGGCACGCTGATC
TACAAGGTGAAGATGCGCGGCACCAACTTCCCCCCCGACGGCCCCGTAATGCAGAAGAAGACCATGGGCT
GGGAGGCCTCCACCGAGCGCCTGTACCCCCGCGACGGCGTGCTGAAGGGCGAGATCCACCAGGCCCTGAA
GCTGAAGGACGGCGGCCACTACCTGGTGGAGTTCAAGACCATCTACATGGCCAAGAAGCCCGTGCAACTG
CCCGGCTACTACTACGTGGACACCAAGCTGGACATCACCTCCCACAACGAGGACTACACCATCGTGGAAC
AGTACGAGCGCTCCGAGGGCCGCCACCACCTGTTCCTGGGGCATGGCACCGGCAGCACCGGCAGCGGCAG
CTCCGGCACCGCCTCCTCCGAGGACAACAACATGGCCGTCATCAAAGAGTTCATGCGCTTCAAGGTGCGC
ATGGAGGGCTCCATGAACGGCCACGAGTTCGAGATCGAGGGCGAGGGCGAGGGCCGCCCCTACGAGGGCA
CCCAGACCGCCAAGCTGAAGGTGACCAAGGGCGGCCCCCTGCCCTTCGCCTGGGACATCCTGTCCCCCCA
GTTCATGTACGGCTCCAAGGCGTACGTGAAGCACCCCGCCGACATCCCCGATTACAAGAAGCTGTCCTTC
CCCGAGGGCTTCAAGTGGGAGCGCGTGATGAACTTCGAGGACGGCGGTCTGGTGACCGTGACCCAGGACT
CCTCCCTGCAGGACGGCACGCTGATCTACAAGGTGAAGATGCGCGGCACCAACTTCCCCCCCGACGGCCC
CGTAATGCAGAAGAAGACCATGGGCTGGGAGGCCTCCACCGAGCGCCTGTACCCCCGCGACGGCGTGCTG
AAGGGCGAGATCCACCAGGCCCTGAAGCTGAAGGACGGCGGCCGCTACCTGGTGGAGTTCAAGACCATCT
ACATGGCCAAGAAGCCCGTGCAACTGCCCGGCTACTACTACGTGGACACCAAGCTGGACATCACCTCCCA
CAACGAGGACTACACCATCGTGGAACAGTACGAGCGCTCCGAGGGCCGCCACCACCTGTTCCTGTACGGC
ATGGACGAGCTGTACAAGTAAAAGGGTGGGCGCGCCGACCCAGCTTTCTTGTACAAAGTGGGGGATCCAG
ACATGATAAGATACATTGATGAGTTTGGACAAACCACAACTAGAATGCAGTGAAAAAAATGCTTTATTTG
TGAAATTTGTGATGCTATTGCTTTATTTGTAACCATTATAAGCTGCAATAAACAAGTTAACAACAACAAT
TGCATTCATTTTATGTTTCAGGTTCAGGGGGAGGTGTGGGAGGTTTTTTCCAACTTTATTATACATAGTT
GATAATTCACTGGCCGTCGTTTTACGGTACCATCGATGATGATCCAGACATGATAAGATACATTGATGAG
TTTGGACAAACCACAACTAGAATGCAGTGAAAAAAATGCTTTATTTGTGAAATTTGTGATGCTATTGCTT
TATTTGTAACCATTATAAGCTGCAATAAACAAGTTAACAACAACAATTGCATTCATTTTATGTTTCAGGT
TCAGGGGGAGGTGTGGGAGGTTTTTTAAAGCAAGTAAAACCTCTACAAATGTGGTATGGCTGATTATGAT
CCTCTAGATCAGATCTCTTGTTTATTGCAGCTTATAATGGTTACAAATAAAGCAATAGCATCACAAATTT
CACAAATAAAGCATTTTTTTCACTGCATTCTAGTTGTGGTTTGTCCAAACTCATCAATGTATCTTATCAT
GTCTGGATCTACGTAATACGACTCACTATAGTTCTAGAGGCTCGAGAGGGGCCGCTTTACTTGTACAGCT
CGTCCATGCCGAGAGTGATCCCGGCGGCGGTCACGAACTCCAGCAGGACCATGTGATCGCGCTTCTCGTT
GGGGTCTTTGCTCAGGGCGGACTGGGTGCTCAGGTAGTGGTTGTCGGGCAGCAGCACGGGGCCGTCGCCG
ATGGGGGTGTTCTGCTGGTAGTGGTCGGCGAGCTGCACGCTGCCGTCCTCGATGTTGTGGCGGATCTTGA
AGTTCACCTTGATGCCGTTCTTCTGCTTGTCGGCCATGATATAGACGTTGTGGCTGTTGTAGTTGTACTC
CAGCTTGTGCCCCAGGATGTTGCCGTCCTCCTTGAAGTCGATGCCCTTCAGCTCGATGCGGTTCACCAGG
GTGTCGCCCTCGAACTTCACCTCGGCGCGGGTCTTGTAGTTGCCGTCGTCCTTGAAGAAGATGGTGCGCT
CCTGGACGTAGCCTTCGGGCATGGCGGACTTGAAGAAGTCGTGCTGCTTCATGTGGTCGGGGTAGCGGCT
GAAGCACTGCACGCCGTAGGTCAGGGTGGTCACGAGGGTGGGCCAGGGCACGGGCAGCTTGCCGGTGGTG
CAGATGAACTTCAGGGTCAGCTTGCCGTAGGTGGCATCGCCCTCGCCCTCGCCGGACACGCTGAACTTGT
GGCCGTTTACGTCGCCGTCCAGCTCGACCAGGATGGGCACCACCCCGGTGAACAGCTCCTCGCCCTTGCT
CACCATGGTCACTGTCTGCTTTGCTGTTGGTCTGGGCTCCTGGGTCACTGGCTTACTAATGGAGTCTTTA
TGTATGAGGACTCTTATCAATTGTTCTTCTATAAAGGTCTGCAGTGTTTCTGTTCGTCCCCTACATGGAC
ACCCAGAGCCTCCTAAATACAGGAGCCCTGATAACTGCACAAGTGCTCAGATTCCAGCAGGGTGGAAAAT
GAGATAAAGTGTGCAGATGGGGAGGGGGACGTGAATGAGAGATTTGAGGGATGAAAAGGATGGATGAACG
CATTGAAAATAGCCCCTTTCACAAAATAATACCAGTAAATTGTCATATAATTAATGACCAGACCTTTACC
TGTAAATGATGTGATGTTCATATACAGAAGAATGCCAACAATTTACAGATGATTTTACAAATTCTTAATT
TTCCTTTTCTAAATGGATTTGTTCACACATTATCTCTTCAAAGCAATTGAATTTTCTGGAAAAGATTGGC
TGTGTGTGTAAAAGGTGCTACTGAGGAATTTAATGTGACATGGAATGAAGCAAACAGCAGCCTAAGACAG
GATGGCAGGAAAAATGTCACATGTTTAAAATAAGAGTGAAACCAACGACCTGGACTTATAGAGACTGTGT
GTCCTTAGGCAAAGCTCTTGTACAAACAGTGCTTGTGACTGTGAAATTCGGGGTTTGCCTGGATTGTGTT
AAATGTGTGCTTGGATGTATCATAAAAAAGAATCGGTTCTCTGTATTTGACATTTTCTGTAATTTATCTA
AAGTTACAACTGGCTATGCCTGATTTTTATCACTATTGAATCAATCATTTTAAAGAATGTTAAGTCTGCT
GATTTGGAGAGCTCATTTACATTTATTTTGAATGTCTCTTATTTAACACAACTGATTTAAGCTTTAGATC
TGCGAAGATACGGCCACGGGTGCTCTTGATCCTGTGGCTGATTTTGGACTGTGCTGCTCGCAGCTGCTGA
TGAATCACATACTTCCTCCATTTTCTTCCACTGATTGACTGTTATAATTTCCCTAATTTCCAGGTCAAGG
TGCTGTGCATTGTGGTAATAGATGTGACATGACGTCACTTCCAAAGGACCAATGAACATGTCTGACCAAT
TTCATATAATGTGAAAACGATTTTCATAGGCAGAATAAATAACATTTAAATTAAACTGGGCATCAGCGCA
ATTCAATTGGTTTGGTAATAGCAAGGGAAAATAGAATGAAGTGATCTCCAAAAAATAAGTACTTTTTGAC
TGTAAATAAAATTGTAAGGAGTAAAAAGTACTTTTTTTTCTAAAAAAATGTAATTAAGTAAAAGTAAAAG
TATTGATTTTTAATTGTACTCAAGTAAAGTAAAAATCCCCAAAAATAATACTTAAGTACAGTAATCAAGT
AAAATTACTCAAGTACTTTACACCTCTGGTTCTTGACCCCCTACCTTCAGCAAGCCCAGCAGATCCACTA
GTTCTAGAGCGGCCGCCACCGCGGTGGAGCTCCAGCTTTTGTTCCCTTTAGTGAGGGTTAATTGCGCGCT
TGGCGTAATCATGGTCATAGCTGTTTCCTGTGTGAAATTGTTATCCGCTCACAATTCCACACAACATACG
AGCCGGAAGCATAAAGTGTAAAGCCTGGGGTGCCTAATGAGTGAGCTAACTCACATTAATTGCGTTGCGC
TCACTGCCCGCTTTCCAGTCGGGAAACCTGTCGTGCCAGCTGCATTAATGAATCGGCCAACGCGCGGGGA
GAGGCGGTTTGCGTATTGGGCGCTCTTCCGCTTCCTCGCTCACTGACTCGCTGCGCTCGGTCGTTCGGCT
GCGGCGAGCGGTATCAGCTCACTCAAAGGCGGTAATACGGTTATCCACAGAATCAGGGGATAACGCAGGA
AAGAACATGTGAGCAAAAGGCCAGCAAAAGGCCAGGAACCGTAAAAAGGCCGCGTTGCTGGCGTTTTTCC
ATAGGCTCCGCCCCCCTGACGAGCATCACAAAAATCGACGCTCAAGTCAGAGGTGGCGAAACCCGACAGG
ACTATAAAGATACCAGGCGTTTCCCCCTGGAAGCTCCCTCGTGCGCTCTCCTGTTCCGACCCTGCCGCTT
ACCGGATACCTGTCCGCCTTTCTCCCTTCGGGAAGCGTGGCGCTTTCTCATAGCTCACGCTGTAGGTATC
TCAGTTCGGTGTAGGTCGTTCGCTCCAAGCTGGGCTGTGTGCACGAACCCCCCGTTCAGCCCGACCGCTG
CGCCTTATCCGGTAACTATCGTCTTGAGTCCAACCCGGTAAGACACGACTTATCGCCACTGGCAGCAGCC
ACTGGTAACAGGATTAGCAGAGCGAGGTATGTAGGCGGTGCTACAGAGTTCTTGAAGTGGTGGCCTAACT
ACGGCTACACTAGAAGAACAGTATTTGGTATCTGCGCTCTGCTGAAGCCAGTTACCTTCGGAAAAAGAGT
TGGTAGCTCTTGATCCGGCAAACAAACCACCGCTGGTAGCGGTGGTTTTTTTGTTTGCAAGCAGCAGATT
ACGCGCAGAAAAAAAGGATCTCAAGAAGATCCTTTGATCTTTTCTACGGGGTCTGACGCTCAGTGGAACG
AAAACTCACGTTAAGGCATTTTGGTCATGAGATTATCAAAAAGGATCTTCACCTAGATCCTTTTAAATTA
AAAATGAAGTTTTAAATCAATCTAAAGTATATATGAGTAAACTTGGTCTGACAGTTACCAATGCTTAATC
AGTGAGGCACCTATCTCAGCGATCTGTCTATTTCGTTCATCCATAGTTGCCTGACTCCCCGTCGTGTAGA
TAACTACGATACGGGAGGGCTTACCATCTGGCCCCAGTGCTGCAATGATACCGCGAGACCCACGCTCACC
GGCTCCAGATTTATCAGCAATAAACCAGCCAGCCGGAAGGGCCGAGCGCAGAAGTGGTCCTGCAACTTTA
TCCGCCTCCATCCAGTCTATTAATTGTTGCCGGGAAGCTAGAGTAAGTAGTTCGCCAGTTAATAGTTTGC
GCAACGTTGTTGCCATTGCTACAGGCATCGTGGTGTCACGCTCGTCGTTTGGTATGGCTTCATTCAGCTC
CGGTTCCCAACGATCAAGGCGAGTTACATGATCCCCCATGTTGTGCAAAAAAGCGGTTAGCTCCTTCGGT
CCTCCGATCGTTGTCAGAAGTAAGTTGGCCGCAGTGTTATCACTCATGGTTATGGCAGCACTGCATAATT
CTCTTACTGTCATGCCATCCGTAAGATGCTTTTCTGTGACTGGTGAGTACTCAACCAAGTCATTCTGAGA
ATAGTGTATGCGGCGACCGAGTTGCTCTTGCCCGGCGTCAATACGGGATAATACCGCGCCACATAGCAGA
ACTTTAAAAGTGCTCATCATTGGAAAACGTTCTTCGGGGCGAAAACTCTCAAGGATCTTACCGCTGTTGA
GATCCAGTTCGATGTAACCCACTCGTGCACCCAACTGATCTTCAGCATCTTTTACTTTCACCAGCGTTTC
TGGGTGAGCAAAAACAGGAAGGCAAAATGCCGCAAAAAAGGGAATAAGGGCGACACGGAAATGTTGAATA
CTCATACTCTTCCTTTTTCAATATTATTGAAGCATTTATCAGGGTTATTGTCTCATGAGCGGATACATAT
TTGAATGTATTTAGAAAAATAAACAAATAGGGGTTCCGCGCACATTTCCCCGAAAAGTG
Features (pLannotate 1.2.2; 24 found; start..end, strand, type, name):
      7..332     -  rep_origin     M13 ori (fragment) (sequence partly withheld): M13 bacteriophage origin of replication; arrow indicates direction of (+) strand synthesis
    335..619     +  CDS            tyr (fragment): TYRO_ORYLA - Also known as tyro. Experimental evidence at transcript level: Swiss-Prot protein existence level 2. This is a copper-containing oxidase that functions in the formation of pigments such as melanins and other polyphenolic compounds. From Oryzias latipes (Japanese rice fish) (Japanese killifish).
   1201..1221    +  protein_bind   attB4: mutant version of attB; core recombination site for the Gateway® BP reaction BP Clonase™
   4268..4291    -  misc_feature   CEN4 (fragment): S. cerevisiae CEN4 centromere
   4757..4777    +  protein_bind   attB1: mutant version of attB; core recombination site for the Gateway® BP reaction BP Clonase™
   4882..6069    +  CDS            PLIN2 (fragment): PLIN2_HUMAN - Also known as ADFP. Experimental evidence at protein level: Swiss-Prot protein existence level 1. May be involved in development and maintenance of adipose tissue. From Homo sapiens (Human).
   6133..7562    +  CDS            tdTomato (fragment): tandem dimeric (pseudo-monomeric) derivative of DsRed (Shaner et al., 2004) mammalian codon-optimized
   7583..7603    -  protein_bind   attB2: mutant version of attB; core recombination site for the Gateway® BP reaction BP Clonase™
   7606..7740    -  polyA_signal   SV40 poly(A) signal: SV40 polyadenylation signal
   7827..7847    +  CDS            lacZα (fragment): LacZα fragment of β-galactosidase; lacZ fragment
   7863..7997    -  polyA_signal   SV40 poly(A) signal: SV40 polyadenylation signal
   8020..8103    -  CDS            large T antigen (fragment): large T antigen from SV40 (simian virus 40)
   8119..8251    +  polyA_signal   SV40 poly(A) signal: SV40 polyadenylation signal
   8256..8273    +  promoter       T7 promoter (fragment): promoter for bacteriophage T7 RNA polymerase
   8299..9018    -  CDS            EGFP: the original enhanced GFP (Yang et al., 1996) mammalian codon-optimized
  10474..10514   -  misc_feature   MCS (fragment): pBluescript multiple cloning site
  10527..10545   -  promoter       T3 promoter: promoter for bacteriophage T3 RNA polymerase
  10588..10610   -  protein_bind   lac operator (fragment): The lac repressor binds to the lac operator to inhibit transcription in E. coli. This inhibition can be relieved by adding lactose or isopropyl-β-D-thiogalactopyranoside (IPTG). lac repressor encoded by lacI
  10614..10644   -  promoter       lac promoter: promoter for the E. coli lac operon
  10659..10680   -  protein_bind   CAP binding site: CAP binding activates transcription in the presence of cAMP. E. coli catabolite activator protein
  10693..10785   -  CDS            lacI (fragment): lac repressor; lacI; The lac repressor binds to the lac operator to inhibit transcription in E. coli. This inhibition can be relieved by adding lactose or isopropyl-β-D-thiogalactopyranoside (IPTG).
  10968..11556   -  rep_origin     ori: high-copy-number ColE1/pMB1/pBR322/pUC origin of replication
  11727..12587   -  CDS            AmpR: β-lactamase; bla; confers resistance to ampicillin, carbenicillin, and related antibiotics
  12588..12692   -  promoter       AmpR promoter: bla
