[The description below was written by a language model from this plasmid's Addgene catalogue record and pLannotate feature annotations shown in this document.]
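Description:
pDestTol2CG2--3.5ubb:plin2-tdtomato is a zebrafish transgenesis plasmid of about 12.7 kb, assembled by multisite Gateway cloning into the pDestTol2CG2 destination backbone. As the backbone name indicates, this is a Tol2 transposon-based vector. The automated annotation does not label the Tol2 arms themselves, although a short medaka tyrosinase-like match at one end probably reflects flanking sequence carried along with the medaka-derived transposon. In bacteria the plasmid is maintained through a high-copy ColE1/pUC-type origin and selected with ampicillin via the bla gene and its promoter. A fragmentary f1/M13 phage origin and pBluescript-derived lac, T3 and T7 remnants are also present.

The payload lies between Gateway recombination scars. The roughly 3.5 kb interval between attB4 and attB1 corresponds to the zebrafish ubb (ubiquitin) promoter named in the record, although it is not annotated as such. Downstream of attB1 sits the zebrafish plin2 coding sequence, detected by homology to human PLIN2, fused in frame to tdTomato and followed by attB2 and an SV40 polyadenylation signal. Because perilipin 2 coats lipid droplets, broad expression of this fusion acts as a live fluorescent lipid droplet reporter. A separate, oppositely oriented EGFP cassette with its own SV40 poly(A) provides the cmlc2:eGFP marker, giving green heart fluorescence to identify transgenic animals. The cmlc2 promoter is likewise unannotated.

Repository sequencing found S80R, A81S, E144D, I148F and R415H substitutions in the fusion, which are not known to affect function. The sequenced record is also slightly shorter than the depositor's sequence, but the two have equivalent feature layouts.
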