Addgene plasmid #172534: pDestTol2CG2--3.5ubb:plin2-tdtomato
Purpose: Zebrafish ubiquitin promoter driving zebrafish PLIN2-tdTOMATO fusion (lipid droplet reporter) with cmlc2:eGFP as a transgenesis marker
Depositing lab: Richard White. Depositing organization: Memorial Sloan-Kettering Cancer Center. Publication: An in vivo reporter for tracking lipid droplet dynamics in transparent zebrafish. Lumaquin D, Johns E, Montal E, Weiss JM, Ola D, Abuhashem A, White RM. Elife. 2021 Jun 11;10. pii: 64744. doi: 10.7554/eLife.64744. PubMed 34114952.
Backbone
  Vector backbone: pDestTol2CG2
  Backbone size w/o insert (bp): 7796
  Total vector size (bp): 12719
Growth in bacteria
  Bacterial resistance: Ampicillin, 100 μg/mL
  Growth temperature: 37°C
  Growth strain: DH5alpha
  Copy number: Unknown
Gene/Insert
  Gene/Insert name: -3.5ubb:plin2-tdtomato
  Species: D. rerio (zebrafish)
  Insert size (bp): 6297
  Mutation: S80R, A81S, E144D, I148F and R415H mutations observed in PLIN2-tdtomato.
  Promoter: zebrafish ubb
  Cloning method: Gateway Cloning
  Sequencing primers: 5′ M13 Rev; 3′ M13 Fwd
Terms and licenses: Academic/Nonprofit Terms; Industry Terms: Not Available to Industry
Depositor comments: Please note that the Addgene verified sequence identified S80R, A81S, E144D, I148F, and R415H mutations in PLIN2-tdTomato. These mutations are not known to affect plasmid function.
How to cite: pDestTol2CG2--3.5ubb:plin2-tdtomato was a gift from Richard White (Addgene plasmid # 172534 ; http://n2t.net/addgene:172534 ; RRID:Addgene_172534)
